Addgene plasmid #36111: mcherry Beta 1
Depositing lab: Narasimhan Gautam. Publication: A family of G protein betagamma subunits translocate reversibly from the plasma membrane to endomembranes on receptor activation. Saini DK, Kalyanaraman V, Chisari M, Gautam N. J Biol Chem. 2007 Aug 17;282(33):24099-108. Epub 2007 Jun 20. 10.1074/jbc.M701191200 PubMed 17581822.
Backbone
  Vector backbone: pcDNA3.1
  Backbone manufacturer: Invitrogen
  Backbone size w/o insert (bp): 5428
  Total vector size (bp): 7161
  Vector type: Mammalian Expression
  Selectable markers: Neomycin (select with G418)
Growth in bacteria
  Bacterial resistance: Ampicillin, 100 μg/mL
  Growth temperature: 37°C
  Growth strain: DH5alpha
  Copy number: High Copy
Gene/Insert
  Gene/Insert name: G protein beta subunit B1 (alt name: GNB1)
  Species: B. taurus (bovine)
  Insert size (bp): 1022
  GenBank ID: NM_175777
  Entrez Gene: GNB1 (a.k.a. HG2A)
  Promoter: CMV
  Tag / fusion protein: mcherry (N terminal on backbone)
  Cloning method: Restriction Enzyme; 5′ cloning site EcoRI (not destroyed); 3′ cloning site XbaI (not destroyed)
  Sequencing primers: 5′ T7 primer; 3′ BGH reverse primer
Terms and licenses: Academic/Nonprofit Terms; Industry Terms: Not Available to Industry
How to cite: mcherry Beta 1 was a gift from Narasimhan Gautam (Addgene plasmid # 36111 ; http://n2t.net/addgene:36111 ; RRID:Addgene_36111)
