[The description below was written by a language model from this plasmid's Addgene catalogue record.]
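Description:
mcherry Beta 1 is a mammalian expression plasmid built on the pcDNA3.1 backbone, with a total size of about 7.2 kb. It is maintained in E. coli as a high-copy plasmid under ampicillin selection. It also carries a neomycin resistance marker, so stably transfected mammalian cells can be selected with G418. No feature table accompanies the record, so individual backbone elements such as the origins and polyadenylation signals are not itemised. The listed sequencing primers (T7 forward, BGH reverse) match the standard pcDNA3.1 expression cassette, in which the cloning site lies between a T7 priming site and the bovine growth hormone terminator region.

The payload is the bovine G protein beta 1 subunit (GNB1), an insert of roughly 1 kb cloned between EcoRI and XbaI sites that both remain intact. It is expressed from the CMV promoter, which drives strong constitutive transcription in most mammalian cell lines. The red fluorescent protein mCherry is fused to the N terminus of the beta subunit and is recorded as part of the backbone. This implies that the coding sequence was placed in frame downstream of an mCherry already present in the vector.

The fusion allows the beta subunit to be followed by live-cell fluorescence imaging. The associated publication concerns G protein beta-gamma complexes that move reversibly from the plasma membrane to endomembranes when receptors are activated. This suggests the construct is used to track the subcellular localisation and translocation of beta-gamma dimers, probably alongside co-expressed gamma subunits or other fluorescently tagged signalling proteins, although the record does not describe specific experimental pairings.
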