>Addgene plasmid #36111 | mcherry Beta 1 | depositor partial sequence | sequence record 44759 | mcherry Beta 1 sequence 5428 bps
GACGGATCGGGAGATCTCCCGATCCCCTATGGTGCACTCTCAGTACAATCTGCTCTGATGCCGCATAGTT
AAGCCAGTATCTGCTCCCTGCTTGTGTGTTGGAGGTCGCTGAGTAGTGCGCGAGCAAAATTTAAGCTACA
ACAAGGCAAGGCTTGACCGACAATTGCATGAAGAATCTGCTTAGGGTTAGGCGTTTTGCGCTGCTTCGCG
ATGTACGGGCCAGATATACGCGTTGACATTGATTATTGACTAGTTATTAATAGTAATCAATTACGGGGTC
ATTAGTTCATAGCCCATATATGGAGTTCCGCGTTACATAACTTACGGTAAATGGCCCGCCTGGCTGACCG
CCCAACGACCCCCGCCCATTGACGTCAATAATGACGTATGTTCCCATAGTAACGCCAATAGGGACTTTCC
ATTGACGTCAATGGGTGGAGTATTTACGGTAAACTGCCCACTTGGCAGTACATCAAGTGTATCATATGCC
AAGTACGCCCCCTATTGACGTCAATGACGGTAAATGGCCCGCCTGGCATTATGCCCAGTACATGACCTTA
TGGGACTTTCCTACTTGGCAGTACATCTACGTATTAGTCATCGCTATTACCATGGTGATGCGGTTTTGGC
AGTACATCAATGGGCGTGGATAGCGGTTTGACTCACGGGGATTTCCAAGTCTCCACCCCATTGACGTCAA
TGGGAGTTTGTTTTGGCACCAAAATCAACGGGACTTTCCAAAATGTCGTAACAACTCCGCCCCATTGACG
CAAATGGGCGGTAGGCGTGTACGGTGGGAGGTCTATATAAGCAGAGCTCTCTGGCTAACTAGAGAACCCA
CTGCTTACTGGCTTATCGAAATTAATACGACTCACTATAGGGAGACCCAAGCTGGCTAGCGTTTAAACTT
AAGCTTGGTACCGAGCTCGGATCCACTAGTCCAGTGTGGTGGAATTCTGCAGATATCCAGCACAGTGGCG
GCCGCTCGAGTCTAGAGGGCCCGTTTAAACCCGCTGATCAGCCTCGACTGTGCCTTCTAGTTGCCAGCCA
TCTGTTGTTTGCCCCTCCCCCGTGCCTTCCTTGACCCTGGAAGGTGCCACTCCCACTGTCCTTTCCTAAT
AAAATGAGGAAATTGCATCGCATTGTCTGAGTAGGTGTCATTCTATTCTGGGGGGTGGGGTGGGGCAGGA
CAGCAAGGGGGAGGATTGGGAAGACAATAGCAGGCATGCTGGGGATGCGGTGGGCTCTATGGCTTCTGAG
GCGGAAAGAACCAGCTGGGGCTCTAGGGGGTATCCCC
[124 nt withheld, positions 1298-1421]
C
[91 nt withheld, positions 1423-1513]
A
[49 nt withheld, positions 1515-1563]
CCTTTGACGTTGGAGTCCACGTTCTTT
[37 nt withheld, positions 1591-1627]
ACCCTATCTCGGTCTATTCTTTTGATTTATAAGGGATTTTGCCGATTTCGGCCTATTGGTTAAAAAATGA
GCTGATTTAACAAAAATTTAACGCGAATTAATTCTGTGGAATGTGTGTCAGTTAGGGTGTGGAAAGTCCC
CAGGCTCCCCAGCAGGCAGAAGTATGCAAAGCATGCATCTCAATTAGTCAGCAACCAGGTGTGGAAAGTC
CCCAGGCTCCCCAGCAGGCAGAAGTATGCAAAGCATGCATCTCAATTAGTCAGCAACCATAGTCCCGCCC
CTAACTCCGCCCATCCCGCCCCTAACTCCGCCCAGTTCCGCCCATTCTCCGCCCCATGGCTGACTAATTT
TTTTTATTTATGCAGAGGCCGAGGCCGCCTCTGCCTCTGAGCTATTCCAGAAGTAGTGAGGAGGCTTTTT
TGGAGGCCTAGGCTTTTGCAAAAAGCTCCCGGGAGCTTGTATATCCATTTTCGGATCTGATCAAGAGACA
GGATGAGGATCGTTTCGCATGATTGAACAAGATGGATTGCACGCAGGTTCTCCGGCCGCTTGGGTGGAGA
GGCTATTCGGCTATGACTGGGCACAACAGACAATCGGCTGCTCTGATGCCGCCGTGTTCCGGCTGTCAGC
GCAGGGGCGCCCGGTTCTTTTTGTCAAGACCGACCTGTCCGGTGCCCTGAATGAACTGCAGGACGAGGCA
GCGCGGCTATCGTGGCTGGCCACGACGGGCGTTCCTTGCGCAGCTGTGCTCGACGTTGTCACTGAAGCGG
GAAGGGACTGGCTGCTATTGGGCGAAGTGCCGGGGCAGGATCTCCTGTCATCTCACCTTGCTCCTGCCGA
GAAAGTATCCATCATGGCTGATGCAATGCGGCGGCTGCATACGCTTGATCCGGCTACCTGCCCATTCGAC
CACCAAGCGAAACATCGCATCGAGCGAGCACGTACTCGGATGGAAGCCGGTCTTGTCGATCAGGATGATC
TGGACGAAGAGCATCAGGGGCTCGCGCCAGCCGAACTGTTCGCCAGGCTCAAGGCGCGCATGCCCGACGG
CGAGGATCTCGTCGTGACCCATGGCGATGCCTGCTTGCCGAATATCATGGTGGAAAATGGCCGCTTTTCT
GGATTCATCGACTGTGGCCGGCTGGGTGTGGCGGACCGCTATCAGGACATAGCGTTGGCTACCCGTGATA
TTGCTGAAGAGCTTGGCGGCGAATGGGCTGACCGCTTCCTCGTGCTTTACGGTATCGCCGCTCCCGATTC
GCAGCGCATCGCCTTCTATCGCCTTCTTGACGAGTTCTTCTGAGCGGGACTCTGGGGTTCGAAATGACCG
ACCAAGCGACGCCCAACCTGCCATCACGAGATTTCGATTCCACCGCCGCCTTCTATGAAAGGTTGGGCTT
CGGAATCGTTTTCCGGGACGCCGGCTGGATGATCCTCCAGCGCGGGGATCTCATGCTGGAGTTCTTCGCC
CACCCCAACTTGTTTATTGCAGCTTATAATGGTTACAAATAAAGCAATAGCATCACAAATTTCACAAATA
AAGCATTTTTTTCACTGCATTCTAGTTGTGGTTTGTCCAAACTCATCAATGTATCTTATCATGTCTGTAT
ACCGTCGACCTCTAGCTAGAGCTTGGCGTAATCATGGTCATAGCTGTTTCCTGTGTGAAATTGTTATCCG
CTCACAATTCCACACAACATACGAGCCGGAAGCATAAAGTGTAAAGCCTGGGGTGCCTAATGAGTGAGCT
AACTCACATTAATTGCGTTGCGCTCACTGCCCGCTTTCCAGTCGGGAAACCTGTCGTGCCAGCTGCATTA
ATGAATCGGCCAACGCGCGGGGAGAGGCGGTTTGCGTATTGGGCGCTCTTCCGCTTCCTCGCTCACTGAC
TCGCTGCGCTCGGTCGTTCGGCTGCGGCGAGCGGTATCAGCTCACTCAAAGGCGGTAATACGGTTATCCA
CAGAATCAGGGGATAACGCAGGAAAGAACATGTGAGCAAAAGGCCAGCAAAAGGCCAGGAACCGTAAAAA
GGCCGCGTTGCTGGCGTTTTTCCATAGGCTCCGCCCCCCTGACGAGCATCACAAAAATCGACGCTCAAGT
CAGAGGTGGCGAAACCCGACAGGACTATAAAGATACCAGGCGTTTCCCCCTGGAAGCTCCCTCGTGCGCT
CTCCTGTTCCGACCCTGCCGCTTACCGGATACCTGTCCGCCTTTCTCCCTTCGGGAAGCGTGGCGCTTTC
TCATAGCTCACGCTGTAGGTATCTCAGTTCGGTGTAGGTCGTTCGCTCCAAGCTGGGCTGTGTGCACGAA
CCCCCCGTTCAGCCCGACCGCTGCGCCTTATCCGGTAACTATCGTCTTGAGTCCAACCCGGTAAGACACG
ACTTATCGCCACTGGCAGCAGCCACTGGTAACAGGATTAGCAGAGCGAGGTATGTAGGCGGTGCTACAGA
GTTCTTGAAGTGGTGGCCTAACTACGGCTACACTAGAAGAACAGTATTTGGTATCTGCGCTCTGCTGAAG
CCAGTTACCTTCGGAAAAAGAGTTGGTAGCTCTTGATCCGGCAAACAAACCACCGCTGGTAGCGGTTTTT
TTGTTTGCAAGCAGCAGATTACGCGCAGAAAAAAAGGATCTCAAGAAGATCCTTTGATCTTTTCTACGGG
GTCTGACGCTCAGTGGAACGAAAACTCACGTTAAGGGATTTTGGTCATGAGATTATCAAAAAGGATCTTC
ACCTAGATCCTTTTAAATTAAAAATGAAGTTTTAAATCAATCTAAAGTATATATGAGTAAACTTGGTCTG
ACAGTTACCAATGCTTAATCAGTGAGGCACCTATCTCAGCGATCTGTCTATTTCGTTCATCCATAGTTGC
CTGACTCCCCGTCGTGTAGATAACTACGATACGGGAGGGCTTACCATCTGGCCCCAGTGCTGCAATGATA
CCGCGAGACCCACGCTCACCGGCTCCAGATTTATCAGCAATAAACCAGCCAGCCGGAAGGGCCGAGCGCA
GAAGTGGTCCTGCAACTTTATCCGCCTCCATCCAGTCTATTAATTGTTGCCGGGAAGCTAGAGTAAGTAG
TTCGCCAGTTAATAGTTTGCGCAACGTTGTTGCCATTGCTACAGGCATCGTGGTGTCACGCTCGTCGTTT
GGTATGGCTTCATTCAGCTCCGGTTCCCAACGATCAAGGCGAGTTACATGATCCCCCATGTTGTGCAAAA
AAGCGGTTAGCTCCTTCGGTCCTCCGATCGTTGTCAGAAGTAAGTTGGCCGCAGTGTTATCACTCATGGT
TATGGCAGCACTGCATAATTCTCTTACTGTCATGCCATCCGTAAGATGCTTTTCTGTGACTGGTGAGTAC
TCAACCAAGTCATTCTGAGAATAGTGTATGCGGCGACCGAGTTGCTCTTGCCCGGCGTCAATACGGGATA
ATACCGCGCCACATAGCAGAACTTTAAAAGTGCTCATCATTGGAAAACGTTCTTCGGGGCGAAAACTCTC
AAGGATCTTACCGCTGTTGAGATCCAGTTCGATGTAACCCACTCGTGCACCCAACTGATCTTCAGCATCT
TTTACTTTCACCAGCGTTTCTGGGTGAGCAAAAACAGGAAGGCAAAATGCCGCAAAAAAGGGAATAAGGG
CGACACGGAAATGTTGAATACTCATACTCTTCCTTTTTCAATATTATTGAAGCATTTATCAGGGTTATTG
TCTCATGAGCGGATACATATTTGAATGTATTTAGAAAAATAAACAAATAGGGGTTCCGCGCACATTTCCC
CGAAAAGTGCCACCTGACGTC
