>Addgene plasmid #36111 | mcherry Beta 1 | addgene partial sequence | sequence record 46070 | mcherry-F 5'-ccccgtaatgcagaagaaga-3'
GCGGATGTACCCCGAGGACGGCGCCCTGAAGGGCGAGATCAAGCAGAGGCTGAAGCTGAAGGACGGCGGC
CACTACGACGCTGAGGTCAAGACCACCTACAAGGCCAAGAAGCCCGTGCAGCTGCCCGGCGCCTACAACG
TCAACATCAAGTTGGACATCACCTCCCACAACGAGGACTACACCATCGTGGAACAGTACGAACGCGCCGA
GGGCCGCCACTCCACCGGCGGCATGGACGAGCTGTACAAGGAATTCATGAGTGAACTTGACCAGTTACGG
CAGGAGGCCGAACAGCTTAAAAACCAAATTAGAGATGCTCGGAAGGCGTGTGCAGATGCGACTCTCTCTC
AGATCACAAACAACATCGACCCTGTGGGAAGAATCCAGATGCGCACCAGGAGGACGCTGAGGGGACACTT
GGCCAAGATCTATGCCATGCACTGGGGCACCGACTCCAGGCTTCTAGTCAGTGCCTCGCAGGATGGTAAA
CTTATTATCTGGGACAGCTACACCACAAACAAGGTCCATGCCATCCCTCTGCGCTCCTCGTGGGTCATGA
CGTGCGCTTATGCCCCTTCTGGGAACTACGTGGCCTGTGGAGGCCTGGATAACATCTGCTCCATTTACAA
TCTGAAAACTCGTGAAGGGAATGTACGTGTGAGTCGTGAGCTGGCTGGACACACAGGTTACCTGTCCTGC
TGCCGTTTTCTGGATGACAATCAGATTGTTACCAGCTCTGGAGACACCACCTGTGCCCTGTGGGACATCG
AGACTGGCCAGCAGACGACCACATTCACTGGACACACCGGAGACGTCATGAGCCTTTCACTCGCTCCGGA
CACCAGACTGTTTGTCTCTGGTGCTTGTGACGCTTCAGCCAAACTCTGGGACGTGCGAGAAAGGNATGTG
CCGGCAAACCTTCACC
